LOCUS       Exported 7204 bp ds-DNA circular SYN 12-MAY-2021
DEFINITION  AAV expression of CaMKII-driven chimeric opsin variant C1V1
            (E122T/E162T) for fast and potent optical excitation at red-shifted
            wavelengths..
ACCESSION   .
VERSION     .
KEYWORDS    pAAV-CaMKIIa-C1V1 (t/t)-TS-EYFP
SOURCE      synthetic DNA construct
  ORGANISM  synthetic DNA construct
REFERENCE   1 (bases 1 to 7204)
  AUTHORS   Yizhar O, Fenno LE, Prigge M, Schneider F, Davidson TJ, O'Shea DJ,
            Sohal VS, Goshen I, Finkelstein J, Paz JT, Stehfest K, Fudim R,
            Ramakrishnan C, Huguenard JR, Hegemann P, Deisseroth K
  TITLE     Neocortical excitation/inhibition balance in information processing
            and social dysfunction.
  JOURNAL   Nature. 2011 Jul 27;477(7363):171-8. doi: 10.1038/nature10360.
  PUBMED    21796121
REFERENCE   2 (bases 1 to 7204)
  AUTHORS   .
  TITLE     Direct Submission
  JOURNAL   Exported May 12, 2021 from SnapGene Server 1.1.58
            http://www.snapgene.com
FEATURES             Location/Qualifiers
     source          1..7204
                     /organism="synthetic DNA construct"
                     /mol_type="other DNA"
     repeat_region   1..141
                     /label=AAV2 ITR
                     /note="inverted terminal repeat of adeno-associated virus
                     serotype 2"
     repeat_region   12..141
                     /label=AAV2 ITR
     promoter        160..1448
                     /label=CaMKII promoter
                     /note="promoter for the mouse calcium/calmodulin-dependent
                     kinase II alpha subunit"
     CDS             2590..3306
                     /codon_start=1
                     /product="enhanced YFP"
                     /label=EYFP
                     /note="mammalian codon-optimized"
                     /translation="VSKGEELFTGVVPILVELDGDVNGHKFSVSGEGEGDATYGKLTLK
                     FICTTGKLPVPWPTLVTTFGYGLQCFARYPDHMKQHDFFKSAMPEGYVQERTIFFKDDG
                     NYKTRAEVKFEGDTLVNRIELKGIDFKEDGNILGHKLEYNYNSHNVYIMADKQKNGIKV
                     NFKIRHNIEDGSVQLADHYQQNTPIGDGPVLLPDNHYLSYQSALSKDPNEKRDHMVLLE
                     FVTAAGITLGMDELYK"
     primer_bind     complement(2632..2653)
                     /label=EGFP-N
                     /note="EGFP, reverse primer"
     primer_bind     complement(2893..2912)
                     /label=EXFP-R
                     /note="For distinguishing EGFP variants, reverse primer"
     primer_bind     3240..3261
                     /label=EGFP-C
                     /note="EGFP, forward primer"
     misc_feature    3331..3919
                     /label=WPRE
                     /note="woodchuck hepatitis virus posttranscriptional
                     regulatory element"
     primer_bind     complement(3384..3404)
                     /label=WPRE-R
                     /note="WPRE, reverse primer"
     CDS             complement(3802..3813)
                     /codon_start=1
                     /product="Factor Xa recognition and cleavage site"
                     /label=Factor Xa site
                     /translation="IEGR"
     polyA_signal    3951..4427
                     /label=hGH poly(A) signal
                     /note="human growth hormone polyadenylation signal"
     primer_bind     complement(4150..4169)
                     /label=hGH-PA-R
                     /note="Human growth hormone terminator, reverse primer"
     repeat_region   4467..4607
                     /label=AAV2 ITR
                     /note="inverted terminal repeat of adeno-associated virus
                     serotype 2"
     repeat_region   4467..4596
                     /label=AAV2 ITR
     rep_origin      4682..5137
                     /direction=RIGHT
                     /label=f1 ori
                     /note="f1 bacteriophage origin of replication; arrow
                     indicates direction of (+) strand synthesis"
     primer_bind     complement(4769..4788)
                     /label=F1ori-R
                     /note="F1 origin, reverse primer"
     primer_bind     4979..5000
                     /label=F1ori-F
                     /note="F1 origin, forward primer"
     primer_bind     complement(5154..5173)
                     /label=pRS-marker
                     /note="pRS vectors, use to sequence yeast selectable
                     marker"
     primer_bind     5273..5295
                     /label=pGEX 3'
                     /note="pGEX vectors, reverse primer"
     primer_bind     complement(5333..5351)
                     /label=pBRforEco
                     /note="pBR322 vectors, upsteam of EcoRI site, forward
                     primer"
     promoter        5419..5523
                     /gene="bla"
                     /label=AmpR promoter
     CDS             5524..6384
                     /codon_start=1
                     /gene="bla"
                     /product="beta-lactamase"
                     /label=AmpR
                     /note="confers resistance to ampicillin, carbenicillin, and
                     related antibiotics"
                     /translation="MSIQHFRVALIPFFAAFCLPVFAHPETLVKVKDAEDQLGARVGYI
                     ELDLNSGKILESFRPEERFPMMSTFKVLLCGAVLSRIDAGQEQLGRRIHYSQNDLVEYS
                     PVTEKHLTDGMTVRELCSAAITMSDNTAANLLLTTIGGPKELTAFLHNMGDHVTRLDRW
                     EPELNEAIPNDERDTTMPVAMATTLRKLLTGELLTLASRQQLIDWMEADKVAGPLLRSA
                     LPAGWFIADKSGAGERGSRGIIAALGPDGKPSRIVVIYTTGSQATMDERNRQIAEIGAS
                     LIKHW"
     primer_bind     complement(5742..5761)
                     /label=Amp-R
                     /note="Ampicillin resistance gene, reverse primer"
     rep_origin      6555..7143
                     /direction=RIGHT
                     /label=ori
                     /note="high-copy-number ColE1/pMB1/pBR322/pUC origin of
                     replication"
     primer_bind     7044..7063
                     /label=pBR322ori-F
                     /note="pBR322 origin, forward primer"
ORIGIN
        1 cctgcaggca gctgcgcgct cgctcgctca ctgaggccgc ccgggcaaag cccgggcgtc
       61 gggcgacctt tggtcgcccg gcctcagtga gcgagcgagc gcgcagagag ggagtggcca
      121 actccatcac taggggttcc tgcggccgca cgcgtttaac attatggcct taggtcactt
      181 catctccatg gggttcttct tctgattttc tagaaaatga gatgggggtg cagagagctt
      241 cctcagtgac ctgcccaggg tcacatcaga aatgtcagag ctagaacttg aactcagatt
      301 actaatctta aattccatgc cttgggggca tgcaagtacg atatacagaa ggagtgaact
      361 cattagggca gatgaccaat gagtttagga aagaagagtc cagggcaggg tacatctaca
      421 ccacccgccc agccctgggt gagtccagcc acgttcacct cattatagtt gcctctctcc
      481 agtcctacct tgacgggaag cacaagcaga aactgggaca ggagccccag gagaccaaat
      541 cttcatggtc cctctgggag gatgggtggg gagagctgtg gcagaggcct caggaggggc
      601 cctgctgctc agtggtgaca gataggggtg agaaagcaga cagagtcatt ccgtcagcat
      661 tctgggtctg tttggtactt cttctcacgc taaggtggcg gtgtgatatg cacaatggct
      721 aaaaagcagg gagagctgga aagaaacaag gacagagaca gaggccaagt caaccagacc
      781 aattcccaga ggaagcaaag aaaccattac agagactaca agggggaagg gaaggagaga
      841 tgaattagct tcccctgtaa accttagaac ccagctgttg ccagggcaac ggggcaatac
      901 ctgtctcttc agaggagatg aagttgccag ggtaactaca tcctgtcttt ctcaaggacc
      961 atcccagaat gtggcaccca ctagccgtta ccatagcaac tgcctctttg ccccacttaa
     1021 tcccatcccg tctgttaaaa gggccctata gttggaggtg ggggaggtag gaagagcgat
     1081 gatcacttgt ggactaagtt tgttcgcatc cccttctcca accccctcag tacatcaccc
     1141 tgggggaaca gggtccactt gctcctgggc ccacacagtc ctgcagtatt gtgtatataa
     1201 ggccagggca aagaggagca ggttttaaag tgaaaggcag gcaggtgttg gggaggcagt
     1261 taccggggca acgggaacag ggcgtttcgg aggtggttgc catggggacc tggatgctga
     1321 cgaaggctcg cgaggctgtg agcagccaca gtgccctgct cagaagcccc aagctcgtca
     1381 gtcaagccgg ttctccgttt gcactcagga gcacgggcag gcgagtggcc cctagttctg
     1441 ggggcagctc tagagcggta ccggatcccc gggtaccggt aggccaccat gtcgcggagg
     1501 ccatggcttc ttgccctagc gctggcagtg gcgctggcgg ccggcagcgc aggagcctcg
     1561 actggcagtg acgcgacggt gccggtcgcg actcaggatg gccccgacta cgttttccac
     1621 cgtgcccacg agcgcatgct cttccaaacc tcatacactc ttgagaacaa tggttctgtt
     1681 atttgcatcc cgaacaacgg ccagtgcttc tgcttggctt ggcttaaatc caacggaaca
     1741 aatgccgaga agttggctgc caacattctg cagtggatta cttttgcgct ttcagcgctc
     1801 tgcctgatgt tctacggcta ccagacctgg aagtctactt gcggctggga gaccatttac
     1861 gtggccacga tcgagatgat caagttcatc atcgagtatt tccatgagtt tgacgaacct
     1921 gcggtgatct actcatccaa cggcaacaag accgtgtggc ttcgttacgc gacctggctg
     1981 ctcacctgcc cggtccttct gatccatctg agcaacctca caggcctgaa ggacgattat
     2041 agcaaaagga ctatgggcct gttggtttct gatgtgggat gcatcgtgtg gggcgcaacc
     2101 agcgccatgt gtacggggtg gacgaagatc ctgttcttcc tcatctcatt gagctatggt
     2161 atgtatacct attttcatgc tgctaaagtt tatatcgaag cattccacac agttccaaaa
     2221 gggatttgtc gagaactggt ccgagtgatg gcctggacat tctttgtggc ttggggaatg
     2281 tttccagtcc tgtttctgct gggcacggaa ggattcggtc atatcagccc ttatggatct
     2341 gccattgggc actccatcct cgacctgatt gcaaagaaca tgtggggtgt gctggggaat
     2401 tacctgcgcg tcaaaatcca cgagcacatc ctgttgtatg gcgacatcag aaagaagcag
     2461 aaaattacga tcgccggcca agagatggag gttgagacac tggtggctga agaggaggac
     2521 gcggccgcca agagcaggat caccagcgag ggcgagtaca tccccctgga ccagatcgac
     2581 atcaacgtgg tgagcaaggg cgaggagctg ttcaccgggg tggtgcccat cctggtcgag
     2641 ctggacggcg acgtaaacgg ccacaagttc agcgtgtccg gcgagggcga gggcgatgcc
     2701 acctacggca agctgaccct gaagttcatc tgcaccaccg gcaagctgcc cgtgccctgg
     2761 cccaccctcg tgaccacctt cggctacggc ctgcagtgct tcgcccgcta ccccgaccac
     2821 atgaagcagc acgacttctt caagtccgcc atgcccgaag gctacgtcca ggagcgcacc
     2881 atcttcttca aggacgacgg caactacaag acccgcgccg aggtgaagtt cgagggcgac
     2941 accctggtga accgcatcga gctgaagggc atcgacttca aggaggacgg caacatcctg
     3001 gggcacaagc tggagtacaa ctacaacagc cacaacgtct atatcatggc cgacaagcag
     3061 aagaacggca tcaaggtgaa cttcaagatc cgccacaaca tcgaggacgg cagcgtgcag
     3121 ctcgccgacc actaccagca gaacaccccc atcggcgacg gccccgtgct gctgcccgac
     3181 aaccactacc tgagctacca gtccgccctg agcaaagacc ccaacgagaa gcgcgatcac
     3241 atggtcctgc tggagttcgt gaccgccgcc gggatcactc tcggcatgga cgagctgtac
     3301 aagtaagaat tcgatatcaa gcttatcgat aatcaacctc tggattacaa aatttgtgaa
     3361 agattgactg gtattcttaa ctatgttgct ccttttacgc tatgtggata cgctgcttta
     3421 atgcctttgt atcatgctat tgcttcccgt atggctttca ttttctcctc cttgtataaa
     3481 tcctggttgc tgtctcttta tgaggagttg tggcccgttg tcaggcaacg tggcgtggtg
     3541 tgcactgtgt ttgctgacgc aacccccact ggttggggca ttgccaccac ctgtcagctc
     3601 ctttccggga ctttcgcttt ccccctccct attgccacgg cggaactcat cgccgcctgc
     3661 cttgcccgct gctggacagg ggctcggctg ttgggcactg acaattccgt ggtgttgtcg
     3721 gggaaatcat cgtcctttcc ttggctgctc gcctgtgttg ccacctggat tctgcgcggg
     3781 acgtccttct gctacgtccc ttcggccctc aatccagcgg accttccttc ccgcggcctg
     3841 ctgccggctc tgcggcctct tccgcgtctt cgccttcgcc ctcagacgag tcggatctcc
     3901 ctttgggccg cctccccgca tcgataccga gcgctgctcg agagatctac gggtggcatc
     3961 cctgtgaccc ctccccagtg cctctcctgg ccctggaagt tgccactcca gtgcccacca
     4021 gccttgtcct aataaaatta agttgcatca ttttgtctga ctaggtgtcc ttctataata
     4081 ttatggggtg gaggggggtg gtatggagca aggggcaagt tgggaagaca acctgtaggg
     4141 cctgcggggt ctattgggaa ccaagctgga gtgcagtggc acaatcttgg ctcactgcaa
     4201 tctccgcctc ctgggttcaa gcgattctcc tgcctcagcc tcccgagttg ttgggattcc
     4261 aggcatgcat gaccaggctc agctaatttt tgtttttttg gtagagacgg ggtttcacca
     4321 tattggccag gctggtctcc aactcctaat ctcaggtgat ctacccacct tggcctccca
     4381 aattgctggg attacaggcg tgaaccactg ctcccttccc tgtccttctg attttgtagg
     4441 taaccacgtg cggaccgagc ggccgcagga acccctagtg atggagttgg ccactccctc
     4501 tctgcgcgct cgctcgctca ctgaggccgg gcgaccaaag gtcgcccgac gcccgggctt
     4561 tgcccgggcg gcctcagtga gcgagcgagc gcgcagctgc ctgcaggggc gcctgatgcg
     4621 gtattttctc cttacgcatc tgtgcggtat ttcacaccgc atannnnnnn nnnnnnnnnn
     4681 nnnnnnnnnn nnnnnnnnnn nnnnnnnnnn nnnnnnnnnn nnnnnnnnnn nnnnnnnnnn
     4741 nnnnnnnnnn nnnnnnnnnn nnnnnnnnnn nnnnnnnnnn nnnnnnnnnn nnnnnnnnnn
     4801 nnnnncnnnn nnnnnnnnnn nnnnnnnnnn nnnnnnnnnn nnnnnnnnnn nnnnnnnnnn
     4861 nnnnnnnnnn nnnnnnnnnn nnnnnnnnnn nnnnnnnnnn nnnnnnnnnn nnnnnnnnnn
     4921 nnnnnnnnnn nnnnnnnnnn nnnnnnncct ttgacgttgg agtccacgtt ctttaatagt
     4981 ggactcttgt tccaaactgg aacaacactc aaccctatct cgggctattc ttttgattta
     5041 taagggattt tgccgatttc ggcctattgg ttaaaaaatg agctgattta acaaaaattt
     5101 aacgcgaatt ttaacaaaat attaacgttt acaattttat ggtgcactct cagtacaatc
     5161 tgctctgatg ccgcatagtt aagccagccc cgacacccgc caacacccgc tgacgcgccc
     5221 tgacgggctt gtctgctccc ggcatccgct tacagacaag ctgtgaccgt ctccgggagc
     5281 tgcatgtgtc agaggttttc accgtcatca ccgaaacgcg cgagacgaaa gggcctcgtg
     5341 atacgcctat ttttataggt taatgtcatg ataataatgg tttcttagac gtcaggtggc
     5401 acttttcggg gaaatgtgcg cggaacccct atttgtttat ttttctaaat acattcaaat
     5461 atgtatccgc tcatgagaca ataaccctga taaatgcttc aataatattg aaaaaggaag
     5521 agtatgagta ttcaacattt ccgtgtcgcc cttattccct tttttgcggc attttgcctt
     5581 cctgtttttg ctcacccaga aacgctggtg aaagtaaaag atgctgaaga tcagttgggt
     5641 gcacgagtgg gttacatcga actggatctc aacagcggta agatccttga gagttttcgc
     5701 cccgaagaac gttttccaat gatgagcact tttaaagttc tgctatgtgg cgcggtatta
     5761 tcccgtattg acgccgggca agagcaactc ggtcgccgca tacactattc tcagaatgac
     5821 ttggttgagt actcaccagt cacagaaaag catcttacgg atggcatgac agtaagagaa
     5881 ttatgcagtg ctgccataac catgagtgat aacactgcgg ccaacttact tctgacaacg
     5941 atcggaggac cgaaggagct aaccgctttt ttgcacaaca tgggggatca tgtaactcgc
     6001 cttgatcgtt gggaaccgga gctgaatgaa gccataccaa acgacgagcg tgacaccacg
     6061 atgcctgtag caatggcaac aacgttgcgc aaactattaa ctggcgaact acttactcta
     6121 gcttcccggc aacaattaat agactggatg gaggcggata aagttgcagg accacttctg
     6181 cgctcggccc ttccggctgg ctggtttatt gctgataaat ctggagccgg tgagcgtggg
     6241 tctcgcggta tcattgcagc actggggcca gatggtaagc cctcccgtat cgtagttatc
     6301 tacacgacgg ggagtcaggc aactatggat gaacgaaata gacagatcgc tgagataggt
     6361 gcctcactga ttaagcattg gtaactgtca gaccaagttt actcatatat actttagatt
     6421 gatttaaaac ttcattttta atttaaaagg atctaggtga agatcctttt tgataatctc
     6481 atgaccaaaa tcccttaacg tgagttttcg ttccactgag cgtcagaccc cgtagaaaag
     6541 atcaaaggat cttcttgaga tccttttttt ctgcgcgtaa tctgctgctt gcaaacaaaa
     6601 aaaccaccgc taccagcggt ggtttgtttg ccggatcaag agctaccaac tctttttccg
     6661 aaggtaactg gcttcagcag agcgcagata ccaaatactg tccttctagt gtagccgtag
     6721 ttaggccacc acttcaagaa ctctgtagca ccgcctacat acctcgctct gctaatcctg
     6781 ttaccagtgg ctgctgccag tggcgataag tcgtgtctta ccgggttgga ctcaagacga
     6841 tagttaccgg ataaggcgca gcggtcgggc tgaacggggg gttcgtgcac acagcccagc
     6901 ttggagcgaa cgacctacac cgaactgaga tacctacagc gtgagctatg agaaagcgcc
     6961 acgcttcccg aagggagaaa ggcggacagg tatccggtaa gcggcagggt cggaacagga
     7021 gagcgcacga gggagcttcc agggggaaac gcctggtatc tttatagtcc tgtcgggttt
     7081 cgccacctct gacttgagcg tcgatttttg tgatgctcgt caggggggcg gagcctatgg
     7141 aaaaacgcca gcaacgcggc ctttttacgg ttcctggcct tttgctggcc ttttgctcac
     7201 atgt
//
