>Addgene plasmid #35499 | pAAV-CaMKIIa-C1V1 (t/t)-TS-EYFP | addgene full sequence | sequence record 199323 | Addgene NGS Result
GCAACGCGGCCTTTTTACGGTTCCTGGCCTTTTGCTGGCCTTTTGCTCACATGTCCTGCAGGCAGCTGCG
CGCTCGCTCGCTCACTGAGGCCGCCCGGGCGTCGGGCGACCTTTGGTCGCCCGGCCTCAGTGAGCGAGCG
AGCGCGCAGAGAGGGAGTGGCCAACTCCATCACTAGGGGTTCCTGCGGCCGCACGCGTTTAACATTATGG
CCTTAGGTCACTTCATCTCCATGGGGTTCTTCTTCTGATTTTCTAGAAAATGAGATGGGGGTGCAGAGAG
CTTCCTCAGTGACCTGCCCAGGGTCACATCAGAAATGTCAGAGCTAGAACTTGAACTCAGATTACTAATC
TTAAATTCCATGCCTTGGGGGCATGCAAGTACGATATACAGAAGGAGTGAACTCATTAGGGCAGATGACC
AATGAGTTTAGGAAAGAAGAGTCCAGGGCAGGGTACATCTACACCACCCGCCCAGCCCTGGGTGAGTCCA
GCCACGTTCACCTCATTATAGTTGCCTCTCTCCAGTCCTACCTTGACGGGAAGCACAAGCAGAAACTGGG
ACAGGAGCCCCAGGAGACCAAATCTTCATGGTCCCTCTGGGAGGATGGGTGGGGAGAGCTGTGGCAGAGG
CCTCAGGAGGGGCCCTGCTGCTCAGTGGTGACAGATAGGGGTGAGAAAGCAGACAGAGTCATTCCGTCAG
CATTCTGGGTCTGTTTGGTACTTCTTCTCACGCTAAGGTGGCGGTGTGATATGCACAATGGCTAAAAAGC
AGGGAGAGCTGGAAAGAAACAAGGACAGAGACAGAGGCCAAGTCAACCAGACCAATTCCCAGAGGAAGCA
AAGAAACCATTACAGAGACTACAAGGGGGAAGGGAAGGAGAGATGAATTAGCTTCCCCTGTAAACCTTAG
AACCCAGCTGTTGCCAGGGCAACGGGGCAATACCTGTCTCTTCAGAGGAGATGAAGTTGCCAGGGTAACT
ACATCCTGTCTTTCTCAAGGACCATCCCAGAATGTGGCACCCACTAGCCGTTACCATAGCAACTGCCTCT
TTGCCCCACTTAATCCCATCCCGTCTGTTAAAAGGGCCCTATAGTTGGAGGTGGGGGAGGTAGGAAGAGC
GATGATCACTTGTGGACTAAGTTTGTTCGCATCCCCTTCTCCAACCCCCTCAGTACATCACCCTGGGGGA
ACAGGGTCCACTTGCTCCTGGGCCCACACAGTCCTGCAGTATTGTGTATATAAGGCCAGGGCAAAGAGGA
GCAGGTTTTAAAGTGAAAGGCAGGCAGGTGTTGGGGAGGCAGTTACCGGGGCAACGGGAACAGGGCGTTT
CGGAGGTGGTTGCCATGGGGACCTGGATGCTGACGAAGGCTCGCGAGGCTGTGAGCAGCCACAGTGCCCT
GCTCAGAAGCCCCAAGCTCGTCAGTCAAGCCGGTTCTCCGTTTGCACTCAGGAGCACGGGCAGGCGAGTG
GCCCCTAGTTCTGGGGGCAGCTCTAGAGCGGTACCGGATCCCCGGGTACCGGTAGGCCACCATGTCGCGG
AGGCCATGGCTTCTTGCCCTAGCGCTGGCAGTGGCGCTGGCGGCCGGCAGCGCAGGAGCCTCGACTGGCA
GTGACGCGACGGTGCCGGTCGCGACTCAGGATGGCCCCGACTACGTTTTCCACCGTGCCCACGAGCGCAT
GCTCTTCCAAACCTCATACACTCTTGAGAACAATGGTTCTGTTATTTGCATCCCGAACAACGGCCAGTGC
TTCTGCTTGGCTTGGCTTAAATCCAACGGAACAAATGCCGAGAAGTTGGCTGCCAACATTCTGCAGTGGA
TTACTTTTGCGCTTTCAGCGCTCTGCCTGATGTTCTACGGCTACCAGACCTGGAAGTCTACTTGCGGCTG
GGAGACCATTTACGTGGCCACGATCGAGATGATCAAGTTCATCATCGAGTATTTCCATGAGTTTGACGAA
CCTGCGGTGATCTACTCATCCAACGGCAACAAGACCGTGTGGCTTCGTTACGCGACCTGGCTGCTCACCT
GCCCGGTCCTTCTGATCCATCTGAGCAACCTCACAGGCCTGAAGGACGATTATAGCAAAAGGACTATGGG
CCTGTTGGTTTCTGATGTGGGATGCATCGTGTGGGGCGCAACCAGCGCCATGTGTACGGGGTGGACGAAG
ATCCTGTTCTTCCTCATCTCATTGAGCTATGGTATGTATACCTATTTTCATGCTGCTAAAGTTTATATCG
AAGCATTCCACACAGTTCCAAAAGGGATTTGTCGAGAACTGGTCCGAGTGATGGCCTGGACATTCTTTGT
GGCTTGGGGAATGTTTCCAGTCCTGTTTCTGCTGGGCACGGAAGGATTCGGTCATATCAGCCCTTATGGA
TCTGCCATTGGGCACTCCATCCTCGACCTGATTGCAAAGAACATGTGGGGTGTGCTGGGGAATTACCTGC
GCGTCAAAATCCACGAGCACATCCTGTTGTATGGCGACATCAGAAAGAAGCAGAAAATTACGATCGCCGG
CCAAGAGATGGAGGTTGAGACACTGGTGGCTGAAGAGGAGGACGCGGCCGCCAAGAGCAGGATCACCAGC
GAGGGCGAGTACATCCCCCTGGACCAGATCGACATCAACGTGGTGAGCAAGGGCGAGGAGCTGTTCACCG
GGGTGGTGCCCATCCTGGTCGAGCTGGACGGCGACGTAAACGGCCACAAGTTCAGCGTGTCCGGCGAGGG
CGAGGGCGATGCCACCTACGGCAAGCTGACCCTGAAGTTCATCTGCACCACCGGCAAGCTGCCCGTGCCC
TGGCCCACCCTCGTGACCACCTTCGGCTACGGCCTGCAGTGCTTCGCCCGCTACCCCGACCACATGAAGC
AGCACGACTTCTTCAAGTCCGCCATGCCCGAAGGCTACGTCCAGGAGCGCACCATCTTCTTCAAGGACGA
CGGCAACTACAAGACCCGCGCCGAGGTGAAGTTCGAGGGCGACACCCTGGTGAACCGCATCGAGCTGAAG
GGCATCGACTTCAAGGAGGACGGCAACATCCTGGGGCACAAGCTGGAGTACAACTACAACAGCCACAACG
TCTATATCATGGCCGACAAGCAGAAGAACGGCATCAAGGTGAACTTCAAGATCCGCCACAACATCGAGGA
CGGCAGCGTGCAGCTCGCCGACCACTACCAGCAGAACACCCCCATCGGCGACGGCCCCGTGCTGCTGCCC
GACAACCACTACCTGAGCTACCAGTCCGCCCTGAGCAAAGACCCCAACGAGAAGCGCGATCACATGGTCC
TGCTGGAGTTCGTGACCGCCGCCGGGATCACTCTCGGCATGGACGAGCTGTACAAGTAAGAATTCGATAT
CAAGCTTATCGATAATCAACCTCTGGATTACAAAATTTGTGAAAGATTGACTGGTATTCTTAACTATGTT
GCTCCTTTTACGCTATGTGGATACGCTGCTTTAATGCCTTTGTATCATGCTATTGCTTCCCGTATGGCTT
TCATTTTCTCCTCCTTGTATAAATCCTGGTTGCTGTCTCTTTATGAGGAGTTGTGGCCCGTTGTCAGGCA
ACGTGGCGTGGTGTGCACTGTGTTTGCTGACGCAACCCCCACTGGTTGGGGCATTGCCACCACCTGTCAG
CTCCTTTCCGGAACTTTCGCTTTCCCCCTCCCTATTGCCACGGCGGAACTCATCGCCGCCTGCCTTGCCC
GCTGCTGGACAGGGGCTCGGCTGTTGGGCACTGACAATTCCGTGGTGTTGTCGGGGAAATCATCGTCCTT
TCCTTGGCTGCTCGCCTATGTTGCCACCTGGATTCTGCGCGGGACGTCCTTCTGCTACGTCCCTTCGGCC
CTCAATCCAGCGGACCTTCCTTCCCGCGGCCTGCTGCCGGCTCTGCGGCCTCTTCCGCGTCTTCGCCTTC
GCCCTCAGACGAGTCGGATCTCCCTTTGGGCCGCCTCCCCGCATCGATACCGAGCGCTGCTCGAGAGATC
TACGGGTGGCATCCCTGTGACCCCTCCCCAGTGCCTCTCCTGGCCCTGGAAGTTGCCACTCCAGTGCCCA
CCAGCCTTGTCCTAATAAAATTAAGTTGCATCATTTTGTCTGACTAGGTGTCCTTCTATAATATTATGGG
GTGGAGGGGGGTGGTATGGAGCAAGGGGCAAGTTGGGAAGACAACCTGTAGGGCCTGCGGGGTCTATTGG
GAACCAAGCTGGAGTGCAGTGGCACAATCTTGGCTCACTGCAATCTCCGCCTCCTGGGTTCAAGCGATTC
TCCTGCCTCAGCCTCCCGAGTTGTTGGGATTCCAGGCATGCATGACCAGGCTCAGCTAATTTTTGTTTTT
TTGGTAGAGACGGGGTTTCACCATATTGGCCAGGCTGGTCTCCAACTCCTAATCTCAGGTGATCTACCCA
CCTTGGCCTCCCAAATTGCTGGGATTACAGGCGTGAACCACTGCTCCCTTCCCTGTCCTTCTGATTTTGT
AGGTAACCACGTGCGGACCGAGCGGCCGCAGGAACCCCTAGTGATGGAGTTGGCCACTCCCTCTCTGCGC
GCTCGCTCGCTCACTGAGGCCGGGCGACCAAAGGTCGCCCGACGCCCGGGCTTTGCCCGGGCGGCCTCAG
TGAGCGAGCGAGCGCGCAGCTGCCTGCAGGGGCGCCTGATGCGGTATTTTCTCCTTACGCATCTGTGCGG
TATTTCACACCGCATA
[95 nt withheld, positions 4707-4801]
T
[46 nt withheld, positions 4803-4848]
C
[141 nt withheld, positions 4850-4990]
CCTTTGACGTTGGAGTCCACGTTCTTTAATAGTGGACTCTTGTTCCAAACTGGAACAACACTCAACTCTA
TCTCGGGCTATTCTTTTGATTTATAAGGGATTTTGCCGATTTCGGTCTATTGGTTAAAAAATGAGCTGAT
TTAACAAAAATTTAACGCGAATTTTAACAAAATATTAACGTTTACAATTTTATGGTGCACTCTCAGTACA
ATCTGCTCTGATGCCGCATAGTTAAGCCAGCCCCGACACCCGCCAACACCCGCTGACGCGCCCTGACGGG
CTTGTCTGCTCCCGGCATCCGCTTACAGACAAGCTGTGACCGTCTCCGGGAGCTGCATGTGTCAGAGGTT
TTCACCGTCATCACCGAAACGCGCGAGACGAAAGGGCCTCGTGATACGCCTATTTTTATAGGTTAATGTC
ATGATAATAATGGTTTCTTAGACGTCAGGTGGCACTTTTCGGGGAAATGTGCGCGGAACCCCTATTTGTT
TATTTTTCTAAATACATTCAAATATGTATCCGCTCATGAGACAATAACCCTGATAAATGCTTCAATAATA
TTGAAAAAGGAAGAGTATGAGTATTCAACATTTCCGTGTCGCCCTTATTCCCTTTTTTGCGGCATTTTGC
CTTCCTGTTTTTGCTCACCCAGAAACGCTGGTGAAAGTAAAAGATGCTGAAGATCAGTTGGGTGCACGAG
TGGGTTACATCGAACTGGATCTCAACAGCGGTAAGATCCTTGAGAGTTTTCGCCCCGAAGAACGTTTTCC
AATGATGAGCACTTTTAAAGTTCTGCTATGTGGCGCGGTATTATCCCGTATTGACGCCGGGCAAGAGCAA
CTCGGTCGCCGCATACACTATTCTCAGAATGACTTGGTTGAGTACTCACCAGTCACAGAAAAGCATCTTA
CGGATGGCATGACAGTAAGAGAATTATGCAGTGCTGCCATAACCATGAGTGATAACACTGCGGCCAACTT
ACTTCTGACAACGATCGGAGGACCGAAGGAGCTAACCGCTTTTTTGCACAACATGGGGGATCATGTAACT
CGCCTTGATCGTTGGGAACCGGAGCTGAATGAAGCCATACCAAACGACGAGCGTGACACCACGATGCCTG
TAGCAATGGCAACAACGTTGCGCAAACTATTAACTGGCGAACTACTTACTCTAGCTTCCCGGCAACAATT
AATAGACTGGATGGAGGCGGATAAAGTTGCAGGACCACTTCTGCGCTCGGCCCTTCCGGCTGGCTGGTTT
ATTGCTGATAAATCTGGAGCCGGTGAGCGTGGGTCTCGCGGTATCATTGCAGCACTGGGGCCAGATGGTA
AGCCCTCCCGTATCGTAGTTATCTACACGACGGGGAGTCAGGCAACTATGGATGAACGAAATAGACAGAT
CGCTGAGATAGGTGCCTCACTGATTAAGCATTGGTAACTGTCAGACCAAGTTTACTCATATATACTTTAG
ATTGATTTAAAACTTCATTTTTAATTTAAAAGGATCTAGGTGAAGATCCTTTTTGATAATCTCATGACCA
AAATCCCTTAACGTGAGTTTTCGTTCCACTGAGCGTCAGACCCCGTAGAAAAGATCAAAGGATCTTCTTG
AGATCCTTTTTTTCTGCGCGTAATCTGCTGCTTGCAAACAAAAAAACCACCGCTACCAGCGGTGGTTTGT
TTGCCGGATCAAGAGCTACCAACTCTTTTTCCGAAGGTAACTGGCTTCAGCAGAGCGCAGATACCAAATA
CTGTTCTTCTAGTGTAGCCGTAGTTAGGCCACCACTTCAAGAACTCTGTAGCACCGCCTACATACCTCGC
TCTGCTAATCCTGTTACCAGTGGCTGCTGCCAGTGGCGATAAGTCGTGTCTTACCGGGTTGGACTCAAGA
CGATAGTTACCGGATAAGGCGCAGCGGTCGGGCTGAACGGGGGGTTCGTGCACACAGCCCAGCTTGGAGC
GAACGACCTACACCGAACTGAGATACCTACAGCGTGAGCTATGAGAAAGCGCCACGCTTCCCGAAGGGAG
AAAGGCGGACAGGTATCCGGTAAGCGGCAGGGTCGGAACAGGAGAGCGCACGAGGGAGCTTCCAGGGGGA
AACGCCTGGTATCTTTATAGTCCTGTCGGGTTTCGCCACCTCTGACTTGAGCGTCGATTTTTGTGATGCT
CGTCAGGGGGGCGGAGCCTATGGAAAAACGCCA
Features (pLannotate 1.2.2; 16 found; start..end, strand, type, name):
     66..93      +  repeat_region  AAV2 ITR (fragment): inverted terminal repeat of adeno-associated virus serotype 2 inverted
    122..149     +  repeat_region  AAV2 ITR (fragment): inverted terminal repeat of adeno-associated virus serotype 2 inverted
    203..1491    +  promoter       CaMKII promoter: promoter for the mouse calcium/calmodulin-dependent kinase II α subunit
   2573..2632    +  CDS            KCNJ2 (fragment): KCNJ2_HUMAN - Also known as IRK1. Experimental evidence at protein level: Swiss-Prot protein existence level 1. Probably participates in establishing action potential waveform and excitability of neuronal and muscle tissues. Inward rectifier potassium channels are characterized by a greater tendency to allow potassium to flow into the cell rather than out of it. Their voltage dependence is regulated by the concentration of extracellular potassium; as external potassium is raised, the voltage range of the channel opening shifts to more positive voltages. The inward rectification is mainly due t
   2631..3349    +  CDS            EYFP (fragment): enhanced YFP mammalian codon-optimized
   3350..3374    +  misc_feature   MCS (fragment): pBluescript multiple cloning site
   3374..3962    +  misc_feature   WPRE: woodchuck hepatitis virus posttranscriptional regulatory element
   3994..4470    +  polyA_signal   hGH poly(A) signal: human growth hormone polyadenylation signal
   4510..4650    +  repeat_region  AAV2 ITR: inverted terminal repeat of adeno-associated virus serotype 2 inverted
   4655..4706    -  misc_feature   bom (fragment): basis of mobility region from pBR322
   4725..5180    +  rep_origin     f1 ori (sequence partly withheld): f1 bacteriophage origin of replication; arrow indicates direction of (+) strand synthesis
   5181..5230    -  misc_feature   bom (fragment): basis of mobility region from pBR322
   5332..5367    -  CDS            rop (fragment): Rop protein, which maintains plasmids at low copy number; rop
   5462..5566    +  promoter       AmpR promoter: bla
   5567..6427    +  CDS            AmpR: β-lactamase; bla; confers resistance to ampicillin, carbenicillin, and related antibiotics
   6598..7186    +  rep_origin     ori: high-copy-number ColE1/pMB1/pBR322/pUC origin of replication
