[The description below was written by a language model from this plasmid's Addgene catalogue record, the feature table of its GenBank file and pLannotate feature annotations shown in this document.]
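Description:
pAAV-CaMKIIa-C1V1 (t/t)-TS-EYFP is an adeno-associated virus transfer plasmid for mammalian expression, built on a pAAV backbone to which a CaMKIIa promoter and a WPRE were added. It is maintained in bacteria through a high-copy ColE1/pUC-type origin and selected with ampicillin via the bla gene. An f1 phage origin is also present. The expression cassette lies between two AAV2 inverted terminal repeats, which are the cis elements needed for replication and packaging of the intervening DNA into recombinant AAV particles when helper functions are supplied in trans. The sequencing-derived annotation detects only fragments of the left ITR, whereas the reference map shows it intact. The two sequence records also differ slightly in length (7,204 versus 7,193 nt).

The payload is C1V1 (t/t), a synthetic chimeric opsin assembled from ChR1 and VChR1 and carrying the E122T and E162T substitutions. It was cloned between BamHI and EcoRI and fused at its C terminus to EYFP. Neither feature table annotates the opsin coding region itself, but it would occupy the unannotated stretch between the promoter and EYFP. A short KCNJ2 (Kir2.1)-derived fragment just upstream of EYFP probably corresponds to the "TS" in the name, a trafficking signal used to improve membrane localisation of opsins. Transcription is driven by the mouse CaMKIIα promoter, which is commonly used to favour expression in excitatory neurons. The WPRE enhances transcript stability and expression, and the human growth hormone polyadenylation signal terminates the message. The construct is intended for AAV-mediated delivery of a fluorescently tagged opsin for fast, potent optical excitation of neurons at red-shifted wavelengths.
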