Addgene plasmid #35499: pAAV-CaMKIIa-C1V1 (t/t)-TS-EYFP
Purpose: AAV expression of CaMKII-driven chimeric opsin variant C1V1 (E122T/E162T) for fast and potent optical excitation at red-shifted wavelengths.
Depositing lab: Karl Deisseroth. Depositing organization: Stanford University. Publication: Neocortical excitation/inhibition balance in information processing and social dysfunction. Yizhar O, Fenno LE, Prigge M, Schneider F, Davidson TJ, O'Shea DJ, Sohal VS, Goshen I, Finkelstein J, Paz JT, Stehfest K, Fudim R, Ramakrishnan C, Huguenard JR, Hegemann P, Deisseroth K. Nature. 2011 Jul 27;477(7363):171-8. doi: 10.1038/nature10360. PubMed 21796121.
Backbone
  Vector backbone: pAAV
  Backbone size w/o insert (bp): 5385
  Modifications to backbone: Addition of a CaMKIIa promoter and a WPRE
  Vector type: Mammalian Expression, AAV
Growth in bacteria
  Bacterial resistance: Ampicillin, 100 μg/mL
  Growth temperature: 37°C
  Growth strain: Stbl3
  Copy number: High Copy
Gene/Insert
  Gene/Insert name: ChR1-VChR1 Chimera (alt name: C1V1 (t/t))
  Species: Synthetic
  Insert size (bp): 1818
  Mutation: E122T and E162T
  GenBank ID: AEL28923.1
  Promoter: CaMKIIa
  Tag / fusion protein: EYFP (C terminal on insert)
  Cloning method: Restriction Enzyme; 5′ cloning site BamHI (not destroyed); 3′ cloning site EcoRI (not destroyed)
  Sequencing primers: 5′ AGTCCTGCAGTATTGTGTAT; 3′ GCAATAGCATGATACAAAGG
Terms and licenses: Academic/Nonprofit Terms; Industry Terms: Not Available to Industry
How to cite: pAAV-CaMKIIa-C1V1 (t/t)-TS-EYFP was a gift from Karl Deisseroth (Addgene plasmid # 35499 ; http://n2t.net/addgene:35499 ; RRID:Addgene_35499) For viral preps, please replace (Addgene plasmid # 35499) in the above sentence with: (Addgene viral prep # 35499-AAV9)
