>Addgene plasmid #35499 | pAAV-CaMKIIa-C1V1 (t/t)-TS-EYFP | addgene partial sequence | sequence record 44853 | EGFP-N 5'-CGTCGCCGTCCAGCTCGACCAG-3'
CCACGTTGATGTCGATCTGGTCCAGGGGGATGTACTCGCCCTCGCTGGTGATCCTGCTCTTGGCGGCCGC
GTCCTCCTCTTCAGCCACCAGTGTCTCAACCTCCATCTCTTGGCCGGCGATCGTAATTTTCTGCTTCTTT
CTGATGTCGCCATACAACAGGATGTGCTCGTGGATTTTGACGCGCAGGTAATTCCCCAGCACACCCCACA
TGTTCTTTGCAATCAGGTCGAGGATGGAGTGCCCAATGGCAGATCCATAAGGGCTGATATGACCGAATCC
TTCCGTGCCCAGCAGAAACAGGACTGGAAACATTCCCCAAGCCACAAAGAATGTCCAGGCCATCACTCGG
ACCAGTTCTCGACAAATCCCTTTTGGAACTGTGTGGAATGCTTCGATATAAACTTTA
