>Addgene plasmid #35499 | pAAV-CaMKIIa-C1V1 (t/t)-TS-EYFP | addgene partial sequence | sequence record 45045 | pBR322ori-F 5'-GGGAAACGCCTGGTATCTTT-3'
TCTGACTTGAGCGTCGATTTTTGTGATGCTCGTCAGGGGGGCGGAGCCTATGGAAAAACGCCAGCAACGC
GGCCTTTTTACGGTTCCTGGCCTTTTGCTGGCCTTTTGCTCACATGTCCTGCAGGCAGCTGCGCGCTCGC
