>Addgene plasmid #35499 | pAAV-CaMKIIa-C1V1 (t/t)-TS-EYFP | addgene partial sequence | sequence record 46162 | mCaMKIIa-pro-F2 5'-GGCAAAGAGGAGCAGGTTTT
GCAGTTACCGGGGCAACGGGAACAGGGCGTTTCGGAGGTGGTTGCCATGGGGACCTGGATGCTGACGAAG
GCTCGCGAGGCTGTGAGCAGCCACAGTGCCCTGCTCAGAAGCCCCAAGCTCGTCAGTCAAGCCGGTTCTC
CGTTTGCACTCAGGAGCACGGGCAGGCGAGTGGCCCCTAGTTCTGGGGGCAGCTCTAGAGCGGTACCGGA
TCCCCGGGTACCGGTAGGCCACCATGTCGCGGAGGCCATGGCTTCTTGCCCTAGCGCTGGCAGTGGCGCT
GGCGGCCGGCAGCGCAGGAGCCTCGACTGGCAGTGACGCGACGGTGCCGGTCGCGACTCAGGATGGCCCC
GACTACGTTTTCCACCGTGCCCACGAGCGCATGCTCTTCCAAACCTCATACACTCTTGAGAACAATGGTT
CTGTTATTTGCATCCCGAACAACGGCCAGTGCTTCTGCTTGGCTTGGCTTAAATCCAACGGAACAAATGC
CGAGAAGTTGGCTGCCAACATTCTGCAGTGGATTACTTTTGCGCTTTCAGCGCTCTGCCTGATGTTCTAC
GGCTACCAGACCTGGAAGTCTACTTGCGGCTGGGAGACCATTTACGTGGCCACGATCGAGATGATCAAGT
TCATCATCGAGTATTTCCATGAGTTTGACGAACCTGCGGTGATCTACTCATCCAACGGCAACAAGACCGT
GTGGCTTCGTTACGCGACCTGGCTGCTCACCTGCCCGGTCCTTCTGATCCATCTGAGCAACCTCACAGGC
CTGAAGGACGATTATAGCAAAAGGACTATGGGCCTGTTGGTTTCTGATGTGGGATGCATCGTGTGGGGCG
CAACCAGCGCCATGTGTACGGGGTGGACGAAGATCCTGTTCTTCCTCATCTCATTGAGCTATGGTATGTA
